>Addgene plasmid #229922 | AiP14286 - pAAV-AiE0356h_3xC3-minBG-SYFP2-WPRE3-BGHpA (Alias: CN4286) | addgene full sequence | sequence record 459695 | Addgene NGS Result
CCTGCAGGCAGCTGCGCGCTCGCTCGCTCACTGAGGCCGCCCGGGCGTCGGGCGACCTTTGGTCGCCCGG
CCTCAGTGAGCGAGCGAGCGCGCAGAGAGGGAGTGGCCAACTCCATCACTAGGGGTTCCTGCGGCCGCAC
GCGTGTGACAGCCTACTGCAGCTGTCCAGCCAATTAAGCCCTGTAGGAAGAATGGCTGATGCCGCAGTCT
ATGTGATGCTGAACTGCGGTAGCCAGGCTGACCTGGCCCCAATCCCGGGCTGTGACTGACCTTCAGATGC
AGGCAGCAGAGGTGACAGCCTACTGCAGCTGTCCAGCCAATTAAGCCCTGTAGGAAGAATGGCTGATGCC
GCAGTCTATGTGATGCTGAACTGCGGTAGCCAGGCTGACCTGGCCCCAATCCCGGGCTGTGACTGACCTT
CAGATGCAGGCAGCAGAGGTGACAGCCTACTGCAGCTGTCCAGCCAATTAAGCCCTGTAGGAAGAATGGC
TGATGCCGCAGTCTATGTGATGCTGAACTGCGGTAGCCAGGCTGACCTGGCCCCAATCCCGGGCTGTGAC
TGACCTTCAGATGCAGGCAGCAGAGGAGCTCGGGCTGGGCATAAAAGTCAGGGCAGAGCCATCTATTGCT
TACATTTGCTTCTGGGATCCAGATCTTTCGAAGCTAGCGCTACCGGTCGCCACCATGGTGAGCAAGGGCG
AGGAGCTGTTCACCGGGGTGGTGCCCATCCTGGTCGAGCTGGACGGCGACGTAAACGGCCACAAGTTCAG
CGTGTCCGGCGAGGGCGAGGGCGATGCCACCTACGGCAAGCTGACCCTGAAGCTGATCTGCACCACCGGC
AAGCTGCCCGTGCCCTGGCCCACCCTCGTGACCACCCTGGGCTACGGCGTGCAGTGCTTCGCCCGCTACC
CCGACCACATGAAGCAGCACGACTTCTTCAAGTCCGCCATGCCCGAAGGCTACGTCCAGGAGCGCACCAT
CTTCTTCAAGGACGACGGCAACTACAAGACCCGCGCCGAGGTGAAGTTCGAGGGCGACACCCTGGTGAAC
CGCATCGAGCTGAAGGGCATCGACTTCAAGGAGGACGGCAACATCCTGGGGCACAAGCTGGAGTACAACT
ACAACAGCCACAACGTCTATATCACCGCCGACAAGCAGAAGAACGGCATCAAGGCCAACTTCAAGATCCG
CCACAACATCGAGGACGGCGGCGTGCAGCTCGCCGACCACTACCAGCAGAACACCCCCATCGGCGACGGC
CCCGTGCTGCTGCCCGACAACCACTACCTGAGCTACCAGTCCAAGCTGAGCAAAGACCCCAACGAGAAGC
GCGATCACATGGTCCTGCTGGAGTTCGTGACCGCCGCCGGGATCACTCTCGGCATGGACGAGCTGTACAA
GTAAGTCGACGGCGCGCCGCGGCCGCGAATTCGATATCATAATCAACCTCTGGATTACAAAATTTGTGAA
AGATTGACTGGTATTCTTAACTATGTTGCTCCTTTTACGCTATGTGGATACGCTGCTTTAATGCCTTTGT
ATCATGCTATTGCTTCCCGTATGGCTTTCATTTTCTCCTCCTTGTATAAATCCTGGTTAGTTCTTGCCAC
GGCGGAACTCATCGCCGCCTGCCTTGCCCGCTGCTGGACAGGGGCTCGGCTGTTGGGCACTGACAATTCC
GTGGCTCGAGAGATCTTCGACTGTGCCTTCTAGTTGCCAGCCATCTGTTGTTTGCCCCTCCCCCGTGCCT
TCCTTGACCCTGGAAGGTGCCACTCCCACTGTCCTTTCCTAATAAAATGAGGAAATTGCATCGCATTGTC
TGAGTAGGTGTCATTCTATTCTGGGGGGTGGGGTGGGGCAGGACAGCAAGGGGGAGGATTGGGAAGACAA
TAGCAGGCATGAGATCTCACGTGCGGACCGAGCGGCCGCAGGAACCCCTAGTGATGGAGTTGGCCACTCC
CTCTCTGCGCGCTCGCTCGCTCACTGAGGCCGGGCGACCAAAGGTCGCCCGACGCCCGGGCTTTGCCCGG
GCGGCCTCAGTGAGCGAGCGAGCGCGCAGCTGCCTGCAGGGGCGCCTGATGCGGTATTTTCTCCTTACGC
ATCTGTGCGGTATTTCACACCGCATA
[95 nt withheld, positions 2127-2221]
T
[46 nt withheld, positions 2223-2268]
C
[141 nt withheld, positions 2270-2410]
CCTTTGACGTTGGAGTCCACGTTCTTT
[37 nt withheld, positions 2438-2474]
ACTCTATCTCGGGCTATTCTTTTGATTTATAAGGGATTTTGCCGATTTCGGTCTATTGGTTAAAAAATGA
GCTGATTTAACAAAAATTTAACGCGAATTTTAACAAAATATTAACGTTTACAATTTTATGGTGCACTCTC
AGTACAATCTGCTCTGATGCCGCATAGTTAAGCCAGCCCCGACACCCGCCAACACCCGCTGACGCGCCCT
GACGGGCTTGTCTGCTCCCGGCATCCGCTTACAGACAAGCTGTGACCGTCTCCGGGAGCTGCATGTGTCA
GAGGTTTTCACCGTCATCACCGAAACGCGCGAGACGAAAGGGCCTCGTGATACGCCTATTTTTATAGGTT
AATGTCATGATAATAATGGTTTCTTAGACGTCAGGTGGCACTTTTCGGGGAAATGTGCGCGGAACCCCTA
TTTGTTTATTTTTCTAAATACATTCAAATATGTATCCGCTCATGAGACAATAACCCTGATAAATGCTTCA
ATAATATTGAAAAAGGAAGAGTATGAGTATTCAACATTTCCGTGTCGCCCTTATTCCCTTTTTTGCGGCA
TTTTGCCTTCCTGTTTTTGCTCACCCAGAAACGCTGGTGAAAGTAAAAGATGCTGAAGATCAGTTGGGTG
CACGAGTGGGTTACATCGAACTGGATCTCAACAGCGGTAAGATCCTTGAGAGTTTTCGCCCCGAAGAACG
TTTTCCAATGATGAGCACTTTTAAAGTTCTGCTATGTGGCGCGGTATTATCCCGTATTGACGCCGGGCAA
GAGCAACTCGGTCGCCGCATACACTATTCTCAGAATGACTTGGTTGAGTACTCACCAGTCACAGAAAAGC
ATCTTACGGATGGCATGACAGTAAGAGAATTATGCAGTGCTGCCATAACCATGAGTGATAACACTGCGGC
CAACTTACTTCTGACAACGATCGGAGGACCGAAGGAGCTAACCGCTTTTTTGCACAACATGGGGGATCAT
GTAACTCGCCTTGATCGTTGGGAACCGGAGCTGAATGAAGCCATACCAAACGACGAGCGTGACACCACGA
TGCCTGTAGCAATGGCAACAACGTTGCGCAAACTATTAACTGGCGAACTACTTACTCTAGCTTCCCGGCA
ACAATTAATAGACTGGATGGAGGCGGATAAAGTTGCAGGACCACTTCTGCGCTCGGCCCTTCCGGCTGGC
TGGTTTATTGCTGATAAATCTGGAGCCGGTGAGCGTGGGTCTCGCGGTATCATTGCAGCACTGGGGCCAG
ATGGTAAGCCCTCCCGTATCGTAGTTATCTACACGACGGGGAGTCAGGCAACTATGGATGAACGAAATAG
ACAGATCGCTGAGATAGGTGCCTCACTGATTAAGCATTGGTAACTGTCAGACCAAGTTTACTCATATATA
CTTTAGATTGATTTAAAACTTCATTTTTAATTTAAAAGGATCTAGGTGAAGATCCTTTTTGATAATCTCA
TGACCAAAATCCCTTAACGTGAGTTTTCGTTCCACTGAGCGTCAGACCCCGTAGAAAAGATCAAAGGATC
TTCTTGAGATCCTTTTTTTCTGCGCGTAATCTGCTGCTTGCAAACAAAAAAACCACCGCTACCAGCGGTG
GTTTGTTTGCCGGATCAAGAGCTACCAACTCTTTTTCCGAAGGTAACTGGCTTCAGCAGAGCGCAGATAC
CAAATACTGTTCTTCTAGTGTAGCCGTAGTTAGGCCACCACTTCAAGAACTCTGTAGCACCGCCTACATA
CCTCGCTCTGCTAATCCTGTTACCAGTGGCTGCTGCCAGTGGCGATAAGTCGTGTCTTACCGGGTTGGAC
TCAAGACGATAGTTACCGGATAAGGCGCAGCGGTCGGGCTGAACGGGGGGTTCGTGCACACAGCCCAGCT
TGGAGCGAACGACCTACACCGAACTGAGATACCTACAGCGTGAGCTATGAGAAAGCGCCACGCTTCCCGA
AGGGAGAAAGGCGGACAGGTATCCGGTAAGCGGCAGGGTCGGAACAGGAGAGCGCACGAGGGAGCTTCCA
GGGGGAAACGCCTGGTATCTTTATAGTCCTGTCGGGTTTCGCCACCTCTGACTTGAGCGTCGATTTTTGT
GATGCTCGTCAGGGGGGCGGAGCCTATGGAAAAACGCCAGCAACGCGGCCTTTTTACGGTTCCTGGCCTT
TTGCTGGCCTTTTGCTCACATGT
Features (pLannotate 1.2.2; 14 found; start..end, strand, type, name):
     12..39      +  repeat_region  AAV2 ITR (fragment): inverted terminal repeat of adeno-associated virus serotype 2 inverted
     68..95      +  repeat_region  AAV2 ITR (fragment): inverted terminal repeat of adeno-associated virus serotype 2 inverted
    685..1401    +  CDS            SYFP2: SYFP2 is a basic (constitutively fluorescent) yellow fluorescent protein published in 2006, derived from Aequorea victoria. It is reported to be a very rapidly-maturing monomer with moderate acid sensitivity.
   1441..1598    +  misc_feature   WPRE (fragment): woodchuck hepatitis virus posttranscriptional regulatory element
   1604..1684    +  misc_feature   WPRE (fragment): woodchuck hepatitis virus posttranscriptional regulatory element
   1701..1812    +  polyA_signal   bGH poly(A) signal: bovine growth hormone polyadenylation signal
   1930..2070    +  repeat_region  AAV2 ITR: inverted terminal repeat of adeno-associated virus serotype 2 inverted
   2075..2126    -  misc_feature   bom (fragment): basis of mobility region from pBR322
   2145..2600    +  rep_origin     f1 ori (sequence partly withheld): f1 bacteriophage origin of replication; arrow indicates direction of (+) strand synthesis
   2601..2650    -  misc_feature   bom (fragment): basis of mobility region from pBR322
   2752..2787    -  CDS            rop (fragment): Rop protein, which maintains plasmids at low copy number; rop
   2882..2986    +  promoter       AmpR promoter: bla
   2987..3847    +  CDS            AmpR: β-lactamase; bla; confers resistance to ampicillin, carbenicillin, and related antibiotics
   4018..4606    +  rep_origin     ori: high-copy-number ColE1/pMB1/pBR322/pUC origin of replication
