[The description below was written by a language model from this plasmid's Addgene catalogue record and pLannotate feature annotations shown in this document.]
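Description:
AiP14286 - pAAV-AiE0356h_3xC3-minBG-SYFP2-WPRE3-BGHpA (alias CN4286) is a recombinant AAV transfer plasmid of about 4.7 kb from a collection of enhancer-driven viral tools for genetic access to cortical cell types. It is maintained in bacteria through a high-copy ColE1/pUC-type origin and selected with ampicillin via the β-lactamase gene and its promoter. The backbone also carries an f1 phage origin and small remnants of pBR322 bom and rop sequences. The expression cassette is flanked by AAV2 inverted terminal repeats, which are the cis elements needed for replication and packaging of the genome into AAV particles. The downstream ITR is annotated intact, whereas only short fragments were detected at the upstream position. This may reflect either the difficulty of sequencing and annotating these repeats or an actual truncation, and the record does not distinguish between the two.

The payload is the monomeric, fast-maturing yellow fluorescent protein SYFP2. According to the construct name, it is driven by the enhancer AiE0356h_3xC3 placed ahead of a minimal beta-globin promoter (minBG). The name suggests a triplicated core of the enhancer, though the record does not define this. Neither the enhancer nor the minimal promoter was picked up by the automated annotation, but both would fit in the unannotated region between the upstream ITR and the SYFP2 coding sequence. Downstream, two adjacent WPRE fragments correspond to the shortened WPRE3 element, which boosts transcript stability and expression, followed by the bovine growth hormone polyadenylation signal. The minimal promoter has little activity alone, so reporter expression depends on the enhancer. The vector therefore labels the brain cell populations in which the enhancer is active, although the record does not say which cell types those are.
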