Addgene plasmid #229922: AiP14286 - pAAV-AiE0356h_3xC3-minBG-SYFP2-WPRE3-BGHpA (Alias: CN4286)
Purpose: AiE0356h_3xC3 is an enhancer sequence, designed to drive AAV-mediated transgene expression in specific brain cell types
Depositing lab: Allen Institute for Brain Science & Jonathan Ting. Depositing organization: Allen Institute. Publication: A suite of enhancer AAVs and transgenic mouse lines for genetic access to cortical cell types. Ben-Simon Y, Hooper M, Narayan S, Daigle TL, Dwivedi D, Way SW, Oster A, Stafford DA, Mich JK, Taormina MJ, Martinez RA, Opitz-Araya X, Roth JR, Alexander JR, Allen S, Amster A, Arbuckle J, Ayala A, Baker PM, Bakken TE, Barcelli T, Barta S, Bendrick J, Bertagnolli D, Bielstein C, Bishwakarma P, Bowlus J, Boyer G, Brouner K, Casian B, Casper T, Chakka AB, Chakrabarty R, Chance RK, Chavan S, Clark M, Colbert K, Collman F, Daniel S, Departee M, DiValentin P, Donadio N, Dotson N, Egdorf T, Fliss T, Gabitto M, Garcia J, Gary A, Gasperini M, Gloe J, Goldy J, Gore BB, Graybuck L, Greisman N, Haeseleer F, Halterman C, Haradon Z, Hastings SD, Helback O, Ho W, Hockemeyer D, Huang C, Huff S, Hunker A, Johansen N, Jones D, Juneau Z, Kalmbach B, Kannan M, Khem S, Kussick E, Kutsal R, Larsen R, Lee C, Lee AY, Leibly M, Lenz GH, Li S, Liang E, Lusk N, Madigan Z, Malloy J, Malone J, McCue R, Melchor J, Mollenkopf T, Moosman S, Morin E, Newman D, Ng L, Ngo K, Omstead V, Otto S, Oyama A, Pena N, Pham T, Phillips E, Pom CA, Potekhina L, Ransford S, Ray PL, Rette D, Reynoldson C, Rimorin C, Rocha D, Ruiz A, Sanchez REA, Sawyer L, Sedeno-Cortes A, Sevigny JP, Shapovalova N, Shepard N, Shulga L, Sigler AR, Siverts L, Soliman S, Somasundaram S, Staats B, Stewart K, Szelenyi E, Tieu M, Trader C, Tran A, van Velthoven CTJ, Walker M, Wang Y, Weed N, Wirthlin M, Wood T, Wynalda B, Yao Z, Zhou T, Ariza J, Dee N, Reding M, Ronellenfitch K, Mufti S, Sunkin SM, Smith KA, Esposito L, Waters J, Thyagarajan B, Yao S, Lein ES, Zeng H, Levi BP, Ngai J, Ting JT, Tasic B. Cell. 2025 May 16:S0092-8674(25)00513-6. doi: 10.1016/j.cell.2025.05.002. PubMed 40403729.
Backbone
  Vector backbone: rAAV
  Vector type: AAV
Growth in bacteria
  Bacterial resistance: Ampicillin, 100 μg/mL
  Growth temperature: 30°C
  Growth strain: NEB Stable
  Copy number: High Copy
Gene/Insert
  Gene/Insert name: SYFP2
  Species: Synthetic
  Cloning method: Restriction Enzyme; 5′ cloning site Unknown (unknown if destroyed); 3′ cloning site Unknown (unknown if destroyed)
Terms and licenses: Academic/Nonprofit Terms; Industry Terms: Not Available to Industry
Depositor comments: Allen Institute plasmid alias: CN4286
How to cite: AiP14286 - pAAV-AiE0356h_3xC3-minBG-SYFP2-WPRE3-BGHpA (Alias: CN4286) was a gift from Allen Institute for Brain Science & Jonathan Ting (Addgene plasmid # 229922 ; http://n2t.net/addgene:229922 ; RRID:Addgene_229922)
